>Addgene plasmid #199385 | pDest_U6_A2_CG2_erbb2_gRNA171 | addgene full sequence | sequence record 412246 | Addgene NGS Result
CAATTTAGGTGGCACTTTTCGGGGAAATGTGCGCGGAACCCCTATTTGTTTATTTTTCTAAATACATTCA
AATATGTATCCGCTCATGAGACAATAACCCTGATAAATGCTTCAATAATATTGAAAAAGGAAGAGTATGA
GTATTCAACATTTCCGTGTCGCCCTTATTCCCTTTTTTGCGGCATTTTGCCTTCCTGTTTTTGCTCACCC
AGAAACGCTGGTGAAAGTAAAAGATGCTGAAGATCAGTTGGGTGCACGAGTGGGTTACATCGAACTGGAT
CTCAACAGCGGTAAGATCCTTGAGAGTTTTCGCCCCGAAGAACGTTTTCCAATGATGAGCACTTTTAAAG
TTCTGCTATGTGGCGCGGTATTATCCCGTATTGACGCCGGGCAAGAGCAACTCGGTCGCCGCATACACTA
TTCTCAGAATGACTTGGTTGAGTACTCACCAGTCACAGAAAAGCATCTTACGGATGGCATGACAGTAAGA
GAATTATGCAGTGCTGCCATAACCATGAGTGATAACACTGCGGCCAACTTACTTCTGACAACGATCGGAG
GACCGAAGGAGCTAACCGCTTTTTTGCACAACATGGGGGATCATGTAACTCGCCTTGATCGTTGGGAACC
GGAGCTGAATGAAGCCATACCAAACGACGAGCGTGACACCACGATGCCTGTAGCAATGGCAACAACGTTG
CGCAAACTATTAACTGGCGAACTACTTACTCTAGCTTCCCGGCAACAATTAATAGACTGGATGGAGGCGG
ATAAAGTTGCAGGACCACTTCTGCGCTCGGCCCTTCCGGCTGGCTGGTTTATTGCTGATAAATCTGGAGC
CGGTGAGCGTGGGTCTCGCGGTATCATTGCAGCACTGGGGCCAGATGGTAAGCCCTCCCGTATCGTAGTT
ATCTACACGACGGGGAGTCAGGCAACTATGGATGAACGAAATAGACAGATCGCTGAGATAGGTGCCTCAC
TGATTAAGCATTGGTAACTGTCAGACCAAGTTTACTCATATATACTTTAGATTGATTTAAAACTTCATTT
TTAATTTAAAAGGATCTAGGTGAAGATCCTTTTTGATAATCTCATGACCAAAATGCCTTAACGTGAGTTT
TCGTTCCACTGAGCGTCAGACCCCGTAGAAAAGATCAAAGGATCTTCTTGAGATCCTTTTTTTCTGCGCG
TAATCTGCTGCTTGCAAACAAAAAAACCACCGCTACCAGCGGTGGTTTGTTTGCCGGATCAAGAGCTACC
AACTCTTTTTCCGAAGGTAACTGGCTTCAGCAGAGCGCAGATACCAAATACTGTTCTTCTAGTGTAGCCG
TAGTTAGGCCACCACTTCAAGAACTCTGTAGCACCGCCTACATACCTCGCTCTGCTAATCCTGTTACCAG
TGGCTGCTGCCAGTGGCGATAAGTCGTGTCTTACCGGGTTGGACTCAAGACGATAGTTACCGGATAAGGC
GCAGCGGTCGGGCTGAACGGGGGGTTCGTGCACACAGCCCAGCTTGGAGCGAACGACCTACACCGAACTG
AGATACCTACAGCGTGAGCTATGAGAAAGCGCCACGCTTCCCGAAGGGAGAAAGGCGGACAGGTATCCGG
TAAGCGGCAGGGTCGGAACAGGAGAGCGCACGAGGGAGCTTCCAGGGGGAAACGCCTGGTATCTTTATAG
TCCTGTCGGGTTTCGCCACCTCTGACTTGAGCGTCGATTTTTGTGATGCTCGTCAGGGGGGCGGAGCCTA
TGGAAAAACGCCAGCAACGCGGCCTTTTTACGGTTCCTGGCCTTTTGCTGGCCTTTTGCTCACATGTTCT
TTCCTGCGTTATCCCCTGATTCTGTGGATAACCGTATTACCGCCTTTGAGTGAGCTGATACCGCTCGCCG
CAGCCGAACGACCGAGCGCAGCGAGTCAGTGAGCGAGGAAGCGGAAGAGCGCCCAATACGCAAACCGCCT
CTCCCCGCGCGTTGGCCGATTCATTAATGCAGCTGGCACGACAGGTTTCCCGACTGGAAAGCGGGCAGTG
AGCGCAACGCAATTAATGTGAGTTAGCTCACTCATTAGGCACCCCAGGCTTTACACTTTATGCTTCCGGC
TCGTATGTTGTGTGGAATTGTGAGCGGATAACAATTTCACACAGGAAACAGCTATGACCATGATTACGCC
AAGCGCGCAATTAACCCTCACTAAAGGGAACAAAAGCTGGAGCTCCACCGCGGTGGCGGCCGCTCTAGAA
CTAGTGGATCTGCTGGGCTTGCTGAAGGTAGGGGGTCAAGAACCAGAGGTGTAAAGTACTTGAGTAATTT
TACTTGATTACTGTACTTAAGTATTATTTTTGGGGATTTTTACTTTACTTGAGTACAATTAAAAATCAAT
ACTTTTACTTTTACTTAATTACATTTTTTTAGAAAAAAAAGTACTTTTTACTCCTTACAATTTTATTTAC
AGTCAAAAAGTACTTATTTTTTGGAGATCACTTCATTCTATTTTCCCTTGCTATTACCAAACCAATTGAA
TTGCGCTGATGCCCAGTTTAATTTAAATGTTATTTATTCTGCCTATGAAAATCGTTTTCACATTATATGA
AATTGGTCAGACATGTTCATTGGTCCTTTGGAAGTGACGTCATGTCACATCTATTACCACAATGCACAGC
ACCTTGACCTGGAAATTAGGGAAATTATAACAGTCAATCAGTGGAAGAAAATGGAGGAAGTATGTGATTC
ATCAGCAGCTGCGAGCAGCACAGTCCAAAATCAGCCACAGGATCAAGAGCACCCGTGGCCGTATCTTCGC
AGATCTAAAGCTTAAATCAGTTGTGTTAAATAAGAGACATTCAAAATAAATGTAAATGAGCTCTCCAAAT
CAGCAGACTTAACATTCTTTAAAATGATTGATTCAATAGTGATAAAAATCAGGCATAGCCAGTTGTAACT
TTAGATAAATTACAGAAAATGTCAAATACAGAGAACCGATTCTTTTTTATGATACATCCAAGCACACATT
TAACACAATCCAGGCAAACCCCGAATTTCACAGTCACAAGCACTGTTTGTACAAGAGCTTTGCCTAAGGA
CACACAGTCTCTATAAGTCCAGGTCGTTGGTTTCACTCTTATTTTAAACATGTGACATTTTTCCTGCCAT
CCTGTCTTAGGCTGCTGTTTGCTTCATTCCATGTCACATTAAATTCCTCAGTAGCACCTTTTACACACAC
AGCCAATCTTTTCCAGAAAATTCAATTGCTTTGAAGAGATAATGTGTGAACAAATCCATTTAGAAAAGGA
AAATTAAGAATTTGTAAAATCATCTGTAAATTGTTGGCATTCTTCTGTATATGAACATCACATCATTTAC
AGGTAAAGGTCTGGTCATTAATTATATGACAATTTACTGGTATTATTTTGTGAAAGGGGCTATTTTCAAT
GCGTTCATCCATCCTTTTCATCCCTCAAATCTCTCATTCACGTCCCCCTCCCCATCTGCACACTTTATCT
CATTTCCACCCTGCTGGAATCTGAGCACTTGTGCAGTTATCAGGGCTCCTGTATTTAGGAGGCTCTGGGT
GTCCATGTAGGGGACGAACAGAAACACTGCAGACCTTTATAGAAGAACAATTGATAAGAGTCCTCATACA
TAAAGACTCCATTAGTAAGCCAGTGACCCAGGAGCCCAGACCAACAGCAAAGCAGACAGTGACCATGGTG
AGCAAGGGCGAAGAGCTGTTCACCGGGGTGGTGCCCATCCTGGTCGAGCTGGACGGCGACGTAAACGGCC
ACAAGTTCAGCGTGTCCGGCGAGGGCGAGGGCGATGCCACCTACGGCAAGCTGACCCTGAAGTTCATCTG
CACCACCGGCAAGCTGCCCGTGCCCTGGCCCACCCTCGTGACCACCCTGACCTACGGCGTGCAGTGCTTC
AGCCGCTACCCCGACCACATGAAGCAGCACGACTTCTTCAAGTCCGCCATGCCCGAAGGCTACGTCCAGG
AGCGCACCATCTTCTTCAAGGACGACGGCAACTACAAGACCCGCGCCGAGGTGAAGTTCGAGGGCGACAC
CCTGGTGAACCGCATCGAGCTGAAGGGCATCGACTTCAAGGAGGACGGCAACATCCTGGGGCACAAGCTG
GAGTACAACTACAACAGCCACAACGTCTATATCATGGCCGACAAGCAGAAGAACGGCATCAAGGTGAACT
TCAAGATCCGCCACAACATCGAGGACGGCAGCGTGCAGCTCGCCGACCACTACCAGCAGAACACCCCCAT
CGGCGACGGCCCCGTGCTGCTGCCCGACAACCACTACCTGAGCACCCAGTCCGCCCTGAGCAAAGACCCC
AACGAGAAGCGCGATCACATGGTCCTGCTGGAGTTCGTGACCGCCGCCGGGATCACTCTCGGCATGGACG
AGCTGTACAAGTAAAGCGGCCCCTCTCGAGCCTCTAGAACTATAGTGAGTCGTATTACGTAGATCCAGAC
ATGATAAGATACATTGATGAGTTTGGACAAACCACAACTAGAATGCAGTGAAAAAAATGCTTTATTTGTG
AAATTTGTGATGCTATTGCTTTATTTGTAACCATTATAAGCTGCAATAAACAAGAGATCTGATCTAGAGG
ATCATAATCAGCCATACCACATTTGTAGAGGTTTTACTTGCTTTAAAAAACCTCCCACACCTCCCCCTGA
ACCTGAAACATAAAATGAATGCAATTGTTGTTGTTAACTTGTTTATTGCAGCTTATAATGGTTACAAATA
AAGCAATAGCATCACAAATTTCACAAATAAAGCATTTTTTTCACTGCATTCTAGTTGTGGTTTGTCCAAA
CTCATCAATGTATCTTATCATGTCTGGATCATCATCGATGCGTCTTTTGTTCTGGTCATCAAGGAGGGGG
GAATGTTCTGCGCATGCCTGTGGGGGAGGGAGAAGGACACGTCACTGAAAACGTCCCTGCATCACACCGA
GACACCCAATCACTCAAGCCGAGACCAGATAATTTTGCATATGCTTTAAAGTTTGAAAAATACCACGGTA
AACCCTCACACAAACTCTGGATTTGAGATCTTTCAGGTTTTATCAGTTTGCAGGTTTATGTCACCATGAT
ATAGGGTCAGACTTGATCTAAGGGAGCTGAATAAGTGGTTTAGTCACTCACCACCTCCCAAAAACATACC
CAGAAGTCCCTGGTATATATAGCTCTCCCTCCAGCTCTTGGTTCCCAACCTTCTCTCCCTGTGGGTTTTA
GAGCTAGAAATAGCAAGTTAAAATAAGGCTAGTCCGTTATCAACTTGAAAAAGTGGCACCGAGTCGGTGC
TTTTTTGGTACCGTAAAACGACGGCCAGTGAATTATCAACTATGTATAATAAAGTTGAACGAGAAACGTA
AAATGATATAAATATCAATATATTAAATTAGATTTTGCATAAAAAACAGACTACATAATACTGTAAAACA
CAACATATCCAGTCACTATGGCGGCCGCATTAGGCACCCCAGGCTTTACACTTTATGCTTCCGGCTCGTA
TAATGTGTGGATTTTGAGTTAGGATCCGTCGAGATTTTCAGGAGCTAAGGAAGCTAAAATGGAGAAAAAA
ATCACTGGATATACCACCGTTGATATATCCCAATGGCATCGTAAAGAACATTTTGAGGCATTTCAGTCAG
TTGCTCAATGTACCTATAACCAGACCGTTCAGCTGGATATTACGGCCTTTTTAAAGACCGTAAAGAAAAA
TAAGCACAAGTTTTATCCGGCCTTTATTCACATTCTTGCCCGCCTGATGAATGCTCATCCGGAATTCCGT
ATGGCAATGAAAGACGGTGAGCTGGTGATATGGGATAGTGTTCACCCTTGTTACACCGTTTTCCATGAGC
AAACTGAAACGTTTTCATCGCTCTGGAGTGAATACCACGACGATTTCCGGCAGTTTCTACACATATATTC
GCAAGATGTGGCGTGTTACGGTGAAAACCTGGCCTATTTCCCTAAAGGGTTTATTGAGAATATGTTTTTC
GTCTCAGCCAATCCCTGGGTGAGTTTCACCAGTTTTGATTTAAACGTGGCCAATATGGACAACTTCTTCG
CCCCCGTTTTCACCATGGGCAAATATTATACGCAAGGCGACAAGGTGCTGATGCCGCTGGCGATTCAGGT
TCATCATGCCGTTTGTGATGGCTTCCATGTCGGCAGAATGCTTAATGAATTACAACAGTACTGCGATGAG
TGGCAGGCGGGGCGTAATCTAGAGGATCCGGCTTACTAAAAGCCAGATAACAGTATGCGTATTTGCGCGC
TGATTTTTGCGGTATAAGAATATATACTGATATGTATACCCGAAGTATGTCAAAAAGAGGTATGCTATGA
AGCAGCGTATTACAGTGACAGTTGACAGCGACAGCTATCAGTTGCTCAAGGCATATATGATGTCAATATC
TCCGGTTCGGTAAGCACAACCATGCAGAATGAAGCCCGTCGTCTGCGTGCCGAACGCTGGAAAGCGGAAA
ATCAGGAAGGGATGGCTGAGGTCGCCCGGTTTATTGAAATGAACGGCTCCTTTGCCGACGAGAACAGGGG
CTGGTGAAATGCAGTTTAAGGTTTACACCTATAAAAGAGAGAGCCGTTATCGTCTGTTTGTGGATGTACA
GAGTGATATTATTGACACGCCCGGGCGACGGATGGTGATCCCCCTGGCCAGTGCACGTCTGCTGTCAGAT
AAAGTCCCCCGTGAACTTTACCCGGTGGTGCATATCGGGGATGAAAGCTGGCGCATGATGACCACCGATA
TGGCCAGTGTGCCGGTCTCCGTTATCGGGGAAGAAGTGGCTGATCTCAGCCACCGCGAAAATGACATCAA
AAACGCCATTAACCTGATGTTCTGGGGAATATAAATGTCAGGCTCCCTTATACACAGCCAGTCTGCAGGT
CGACCATAGTGACTGGATATGTTGTGTTTTACAGTATTATGTAGTCTGTTTTTTATGCAAAATCTAATTT
AATATATTGATATTTATATCATTTTACGTTTCTCGTTCAACTTTTCTATACAAAGTTGATAGCTTGGCGT
AATCATGGTCATAGCTGTTTCCTGCTCGAGGGCCCATCTGGCCTGTGTTTCAGACACCAGGGAGTCTCTG
CTCACGTTTCCTGCTATTTGCAGCCTCTCTATCAAGACTAATACACCTCTTCCCGCATCGGCTGCCTGTG
AGAGGCTTTTCAGCACTGCAGGATTGCTTTTCAGCCCCAAAAGAGCTAGGCTTGACACTAACAATTTTGA
GAATCAGCTTCTACTGAAGTTAAATCTGAGGTTTTACAACTTTGAGTAGCGTGTACTGGCATTAGATTGT
CTGTCTTATAGTTTGATAATTAAATACAAACAGTTCTAAAGCAGGATAAAACCTTGTATGCATTTCATTT
AATGTTTTTTGAGATTAAAAGCTTAAACAAGAATCTCTAGTTTTCTTTCTTGCTTTTACTTTTACTTCCT
TAATACTCAAGTACAATTTTAATGGAGTACTTTTTTACTTTTACTCAAGTAAGATTCTAGCCAGATACTT
TTACTTTTAATTGAGTAAAATTTTCCCTAAGTACTTGTACTTTCACTTGAGTAAAATTTTTGAGTACTTT
TTACACCTCTGTCAAGAACTCCTGGACAAACCTCTGACCTGTGTGGAACAGAGTGGATATGGGTGTCTGA
ACAGATATTCACGTCTTTTGCAGATCAGAGGGCATTTCTGGTGTTGTGCAATGACCTGGGTCCAACAGGT
AGGCGTACTCGTATCCAAGAGCATTGTTGGACAGGAGGTAGTCTCCATTCCTATAAAGAGGAAGGAATGG
CACCATGTAGTAGCCGTCATTGTGGCCAATTGGTGCATTGGTACGTGGGTAGATGGACCGGGGAGGCTGA
TGAGTTCTTAGCCAGC
[86 nt withheld, positions 7927-8012]
A
[49 nt withheld, positions 8014-8062]
CCTTTGACGTTGGAGTCCACGTTCTTT
[37 nt withheld, positions 8090-8126]
ACCCTATCTCGGTCTATTCTTTTGATTTATAAGGGATTTTGCCGATTTCGGCCTATTGGTTAAAAAATGA
GCTGATTTAACAAAAATTTAACGCGAATTTTAACAAAATATTAACGCTTA
Features (pLannotate 1.2.2; 26 found; start..end, strand, type, name):
     32..136     +  promoter       AmpR promoter: bla
    137..997     +  CDS            AmpR: β-lactamase; bla; confers resistance to ampicillin, carbenicillin, and related antibiotics
   1168..1756    +  rep_origin     ori: high-copy-number ColE1/pMB1/pBR322/pUC origin of replication
   1939..2031    +  CDS            lacI (fragment): lac repressor; lacI; The lac repressor binds to the lac operator to inhibit transcription in E. coli. This inhibition can be relieved by adding lactose or isopropyl-β-D-thiogalactopyranoside (IPTG).
   2044..2065    +  protein_bind   CAP binding site: CAP binding activates transcription in the presence of cAMP. E. coli catabolite activator protein
   2080..2110    +  promoter       lac promoter: promoter for the E. coli lac operon
   2118..2134    +  protein_bind   lac operator: The lac repressor binds to the lac operator to inhibit transcription in E. coli. This inhibition can be relieved by adding lactose or isopropyl-β-D-thiogalactopyranoside (IPTG). lac repressor encoded by lacI
   2179..2197    +  promoter       T3 promoter: promoter for bacteriophage T3 RNA polymerase
   2210..2250    +  misc_feature   MCS (fragment): pBluescript multiple cloning site
   3705..4421    +  CDS            EGFP: EGFP is a basic (constitutively fluorescent) green fluorescent protein published in 1996, derived from Aequorea victoria. It is reported to be a rapidly-maturing weak dimer with moderate acid sensitivity.
   4450..4467    -  promoter       T7 promoter (fragment): promoter for bacteriophage T7 RNA polymerase
   4472..4604    -  polyA_signal   SV40 poly(A) signal: SV40 polyadenylation signal
   4620..4703    +  CDS            large T antigen (fragment): large T antigen from SV40 (simian virus 40)
   4726..4860    +  polyA_signal   SV40 poly(A) signal: SV40 polyadenylation signal
   5245..5320    +  misc_RNA       gRNA scaffold: guide RNA scaffold for the Streptococcus pyogenes CRISPR/Cas9 system
   5333..5353    -  CDS            lacZα (fragment): LacZα fragment of β-galactosidase; lacZ fragment
   5357..5480    +  protein_bind   attR3: mutant version of attR; recombination site for the Gateway® LR reaction LR Clonase™
   5505..5535    +  promoter       lac UV5 promoter: E. coli lac promoter with an "up" mutation
   5559..5588    +  promoter       cat promoter (fragment): promoter of the E. coli cat gene encoding chloramphenicol acetyltransferase
   5589..6269    +  CDS            CmR: chloramphenicol acetyltransferase confers resistance to chloramphenicol
   6426..6584    +  CDS            ccdA (fragment): CCDA_ECO57 - Also known as H, letA. Experimental evidence at protein level: Swiss-Prot protein existence level 1. Antitoxin component of a type II toxin-antitoxin (TA) system which inhibits the post-segregational killing (PSK) of plasmid-free cells, also referred to as a plasmid addiction system. Binds to and blocks the activity of CcdB; will also remove bound CcdB protein from the CcdB-GyrA complex by forming a CcdA-CcdB complex, a process termed rejuvenation. Functions as a transcriptional corepressor for the ccdAB operon, repression also requires CcdB (By similarity). From Escherichia coli
   6589..6894    +  CDS            ccdB: CcdB, a bacterial toxin that poisons DNA gyrase; ccdB; Plasmids containing the ccdB gene cannot be propagated in standard E. coli strains.
   6935..7054    -  protein_bind   attR1: mutant version of attR; recombination site for the Gateway® LR reaction LR Clonase™
   7038..7058    -  protein_bind   attB4: mutant version of attB; core recombination site for the Gateway® BP reaction BP Clonase™
   7640..7924    -  CDS            tyr (fragment): TYRO_ORYLA - Also known as tyro. Experimental evidence at transcript level: Swiss-Prot protein existence level 2. This is a copper-containing oxidase that functions in the formation of pigments such as melanins and other polyphenolic compounds. From Oryzias latipes (Japanese rice fish) (Japanese killifish).
   7927..6       +  rep_origin     M13 ori (fragment) (across the origin) (sequence partly withheld): M13 bacteriophage origin of replication; arrow indicates direction of (+) strand synthesis
