[The description below was written by a language model from this plasmid's Addgene catalogue record and pLannotate feature annotations shown in this document.]
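Description:
pDest_U6_A2_CG2_erbb2_gRNA171 (also called pDEL133) is a Tol2 transposon Gateway destination vector, built on the pDestTol2CG2-U6:gRNA backbone, for cell-type-specific CRISPR mutagenesis in zebrafish. It is propagated in E. coli through a high-copy ColE1/pUC-type origin and carries an ampicillin resistance gene on the backbone. Because the unrecombined Gateway cassette is still present, it also confers chloramphenicol resistance and expresses the CcdB gyrase toxin, so it must be maintained in a ccdB-tolerant strain. Remnants of a pBluescript-type backbone (lac promoter/operator, T3 promoter, a partial phage origin) are also annotated.

The payload has three working parts. First, a single guide RNA against zebrafish erbb2 (sgRNA 171) is joined to the S. pyogenes Cas9 gRNA scaffold. The construct and backbone names indicate a U6 promoter drives it, although the automated annotation does not mark the promoter or the spacer. Second, the attR-flanked CmR–ccdB cassette is the acceptor for an LR recombination reaction. Entry clones replace the counter-selectable cassette, and the stated purpose implies this is how a chosen tissue-specific promoter and a Cas9 coding sequence are introduced, though the record does not specify those components. Third, an EGFP reading frame followed by SV40 polyadenylation signals serves as a transgenesis marker. "CG2" conventionally denotes a heart-specific cmlc2:EGFP reporter, but the promoter upstream of EGFP is not annotated here. The Tol2 arms are likewise unlabelled. A medaka tyrosinase fragment hit probably reflects sequence flanking the original Tol2 element.

After recombination, the plasmid would be integrated into the zebrafish genome by Tol2 transposase. The guide is then expressed broadly, Cas9 is restricted to the cell type of interest to disrupt erbb2 there, and carriers are identified by green fluorescence.
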