Addgene plasmid #199385: pDest_U6_A2_CG2_erbb2_gRNA171
Purpose: pDEL133; Gateway Destination vector for cell-type specific CRISPR encoding erbb2 sgRNA
Depositing lab: William Talbot. Depositing organization: Stanford University. Publication: Unmyelinated sensory neurons use Neuregulin signals to promote myelination of interneurons in the CNS. Lysko DE, Talbot WS. Cell Rep. 2022 Nov 15;41(7):111669. doi: 10.1016/j.celrep.2022.111669. PubMed 36384112.
Backbone
  Vector backbone: pDestTol2CG2-U6:gRNA
  Vector type: Tol2 destination vector
Growth in bacteria
  Bacterial resistance: Chloramphenicol and Ampicillin, 25 & 100 μg/mL
  Growth temperature: 37°C
  Growth strain: ccdB Survival
  Copy number: Unknown
Gene/Insert
  Gene/Insert name: erbb2 sgRNA 171
  Species: D. rerio (zebrafish)
Terms and licenses: Academic/Nonprofit Terms; Industry Terms: Not Available to Industry
How to cite: pDest_U6_A2_CG2_erbb2_gRNA171 was a gift from William Talbot (Addgene plasmid # 199385 ; http://n2t.net/addgene:199385 ; RRID:Addgene_199385)
